Addgene plasmid #27192: cftr_L (OZ517)
Depositing lab: Keith Joung. Depositing organization: Massachusetts General Hospital. Publication: Rapid "open-source" engineering of customized zinc-finger nucleases for highly efficient gene modification. Maeder ML, Thibodeau-Beganny S, Osiak A, Wright DA, Anthony RM, Eichtinger M, Jiang T, Foley JE, Winfrey RJ, Townsend JA, Unger-Wallace E, Sander JD, Muller-Lerch F, Fu F, Pearlberg J, Goebel C, Dassie JP, Pruett-Miller SM, Porteus MH, Sgroi DC, Iafrate AJ, Dobbs D, McCray PB, Cathomen T, Voytas DF, Joung JK. Mol Cell. 2008 Jul 25. 31(2):294-301. 10.1016/j.molcel.2008.06.016 PubMed 18657511.
Backbone
  Vector backbone: MG414
  Backbone size w/o insert (bp): 5493
  Vector type: Zebrafish Targeting
Growth in bacteria
  Bacterial resistance: Kanamycin, 50 μg/mL
  Growth temperature: 37°C
  Growth strain: XL1 Blue
  Growth instructions: Requires a bacterial strain such as XL1 Blue, that expresses the lacIq allele of lac repressor
  Copy number: Low Copy
Gene/Insert
  Gene/Insert name: Zinc finger array targeting cftr (alt names: cystic fibrosis transmembrane conductance regulator, ATP-binding cassette (sub-family C, member 7); OZ517)
  Species: D. rerio (zebrafish)
  Insert size (bp): 270
  GenBank ID: ENSDARG00000041107
  Entrez Gene: cftr (a.k.a. si:dkey-270i2.2)
  Cloning method: Restriction Enzyme; 5′ cloning site XbaI (not destroyed); 3′ cloning site BamHI (not destroyed)
  Sequencing primers: 5′ OK.61 GGGTAGTACGATGACGGAACCTGTC
Terms and licenses: Academic/Nonprofit Terms; Industry Terms: Not Available to Industry
Depositor comments: This plasmid encodes a zinc finger array targeting half of a target sequence in the zebrafish gene cftr (see below). Please note that this plasmid does NOT contain the cftr sequence. Users must order the complementary plasmid cftr_R (OZ518) [Addgene plasmid 27193] in order to create a zinc finger nuclease (ZFN) pair to introduce targeted mutations into this specific zebrafish gene. Users will also need to clone the zinc finger (ZF) insert of this plasmid into a zinc finger nuclease (ZFN) vector to express a FOKI fusion product. Examples of possible ZFN expression vectors that can be used are: pST1374 (Addgene plasmid 13426), pMLM290 (Addgene plasmid 21872), pMLM292 (Addgene plasmid 21873), pMLM800 (Addgene plasmid 27202) and pMLM802 (Addgene plasmid 27203). This zinc finger array was tested for binding activity to the sequence 5'-GCGGTTGCA-3' in a bacterial two hybrid assay, and resulted in 7.25 fold activation. However, this array has not yet been tested for activity as a zinc finger nuclease (i.e. for its ability to induce mutations at the intended locus). Scientists using this zinc finger array in a publication should notify and acknowledge NIH grant number R01 GM088040 in the publication. Other Articles: "Oligomerized pool engineering (OPEN): an 'open-source' protocol for making customized zinc-finger arrays." Maeder ML et al. (Nat Protoc. 2009 Sept 17. 4(10):1471-1501. Pubmed ID: 19798082 "Targeted mutagenesis in zebrafish using customized zinc-finger nucleases." Foley JE et al. (Nat Protoc. 2009 Dec 3. 4(12):1855-1867. Pubmed ID: 20010934
How to cite: cftr_L (OZ517) was a gift from Keith Joung (Addgene plasmid # 27192 ; http://n2t.net/addgene:27192 ; RRID:Addgene_27192)
