[The description below was written by a language model from this plasmid's Addgene catalogue record.]
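Description:
cftr_L (OZ517) is a low-copy bacterial plasmid built on the MG414 backbone (about 5.5 kb without insert) and selected with kanamycin. It carries a roughly 270 bp insert encoding an engineered zinc finger array, cloned between XbaI and BamHI sites that both remain intact, so the array can be excised and moved into other vectors. The record notes that the plasmid must be maintained in a host expressing the lacIq allele of the lac repressor. This suggests the array sits under lac-regulated control, although the promoter and origin of replication are not stated. No feature table is provided, so further backbone details cannot be described.

The array is the "left" half of a designed zinc finger nuclease pair directed at the zebrafish cftr gene (cystic fibrosis transmembrane conductance regulator). The plasmid does not contain any cftr sequence itself, only the DNA-binding module that recognises a nine-base-pair half-site in that gene. The array comes from the OPEN (oligomerized pool engineering) selection platform. In a bacterial two-hybrid assay it gave 7.25-fold activation on its target half-site. It has not been tested as a nuclease, so its ability to induce mutations at the endogenous locus is unconfirmed.

To generate a working reagent, the zinc finger coding fragment must be subcloned into a ZFN expression vector that fuses it to the FokI cleavage domain. It must then be used with the complementary right-half construct, cftr_R (OZ518), so that the two FokI fusions dimerise at the target site and cut it. The intended use is targeted mutagenesis of cftr in zebrafish.
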