>Addgene plasmid #27192 | cftr_L (OZ517) | addgene partial sequence | sequence record 33606 | 27192 with OK.61 (5' GGGTAGTACGATGACGGAACCTGTC 3')
GGAAATCATTGTGCAAAGGCCCTGAGAAAAATCCAAGCTTTGGCGGCCGCTGACTACAAAGACGATGATG
ACAAATCTAGACCCGGGGAGCGCCCCTTCCAGTGTCGCATTTGCATGCGGAACTTTTCGGCGAACAGCCA
GCTTACCCGCCATACCCGTACTCATACCGGTGAAAAACCGTTTCAGTGTCGGATCTGTATGCGAAATTTC
TCCGTCCAGAGCAGCTTGAGCCGCCATCTACGTACGCACACCGGCGAGAAGCCATTCCAATGCCGAATAT
GCATGCGCAACTTCAGTCGGCTCGACATGCTGGCCCGCCACCTAAAAACCCACCTGAGGGGATCCTCTGC
ACAGTAGTAACTAGAGACTAGAAAAAGGCCGACAAGTCCCGCTCCGCTGAAGATCCTGGCGTAATAGCGA
AGAGGCCCGCACCGATCGCCCTTCCCAACAGTTGCGCAGCCTGAATGGCGAATGGG
[124 nt withheld, positions 477-600]
C
[91 nt withheld, positions 602-692]
A
[49 nt withheld, positions 694-742]
CCTTTGACGTTGGAGTCCACGTTCTTT
[37 nt withheld, positions 770-806]
ACCCTATCTCGGTCTATTCTTTTGATTTATAAGGATTGCATCGC
